Addgene plasmid #247896: SFB-XPF-C236R
Purpose: Mammalian expression construct for N-terminal S protein-Flag-Streptavidin binding peptide (SFB)-tagged XPF C236R
Depositing lab: Junjie Chen & Huimin Zhang. Depositing organization: University of Texas MD Anderson Cancer Center. Publication: SLX4IP acts with SLX4 and XPF-ERCC1 to promote interstrand crosslink repair. Zhang H, Chen Z, Ye Y, Ye Z, Cao D, Xiong Y, Srivastava M, Feng X, Tang M, Wang C, Tainer JA, Chen J. Nucleic Acids Res. 2019 Nov 4;47(19):10181-10201. doi: 10.1093/nar/gkz769. PubMed 31495888.
Backbone
  Vector backbone: pMH-SFB-N
  Vector type: Mammalian Expression
Growth in bacteria
  Bacterial resistance: Ampicillin, 100 μg/mL
  Growth temperature: 37°C
  Growth strain: DH5alpha
  Copy number: High Copy
Gene/Insert
  Gene/Insert name: XPF
  Species: H. sapiens (human)
  Mutation: C236R
  Entrez Gene: ERCC4 (a.k.a. ERCC11, FANCQ, RAD1, XFEPS, XPF)
  Tag / fusion protein: S protein-Flag-Streptavidin binding peptide (SFB) (N terminal on backbone)
  Cloning method: Gateway Cloning
Terms and licenses: Academic/Nonprofit Terms; Industry Terms: Not Available to Industry
How to cite: SFB-XPF-C236R was a gift from Junjie Chen & Huimin Zhang (Addgene plasmid # 247896 ; http://n2t.net/addgene:247896 ; RRID:Addgene_247896)
