[The description below was written by a language model from this plasmid's Addgene catalogue record and pLannotate feature annotations shown in this document.]
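Description:
SFB-XPF-C236R is a mammalian expression plasmid built on the pMH-SFB-N backbone that produces human XPF (ERCC4), the catalytic subunit of the XPF-ERCC1 structure-specific DNA repair endonuclease, carrying the C236R point substitution. It is maintained in E. coli through a high-copy ColE1/pUC-type origin and selected with ampicillin via the β-lactamase gene.

Expression is driven by the human CMV immediate-early enhancer and promoter. Immediately downstream lies the backbone-encoded N-terminal SFB triple tag, made up of an S-tag, a FLAG epitope and a streptavidin-binding peptide. This is followed by the ERCC4 coding sequence, flanked by attB1 and attB2 sites left by Gateway recombination. The combination of tags allows sequential affinity capture, for example on streptavidin and then S-protein resin, as well as FLAG-based detection. After the insert, the annotation shows a fragment of the EMCV IRES and then an SV40 enhancer/early promoter driving puromycin N-acetyltransferase, which permits puromycin selection of transfected mammalian cells.

The feature table also identifies retroviral elements surrounding this cassette: Moloney murine leukemia virus LTRs, an MESV packaging signal fragment and a truncated gag. These indicate that the backbone derives from a gammaretroviral vector, although the catalogue entry lists it only as a mammalian expression construct and does not describe viral delivery.

The record does not state the functional effect of C236R. The associated work concerns XPF-ERCC1, SLX4 and SLX4IP in interstrand crosslink repair, so the plasmid is suited to comparing the mutant with wild-type XPF in interaction, purification or repair assays.
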