Features (pLannotate 1.2.2; 23 found; start..end, strand, type, name):
     22..325     +  enhancer       CMV enhancer: human cytomegalovirus immediate early enhancer
    326..529     +  promoter       CMV promoter: human cytomegalovirus (CMV) immediate early promoter
    552..579     +  misc_feature   MCS (fragment): multiple cloning site
    589..633     +  CDS            S-Tag: affinity and epitope tag derived from pancreatic ribonuclease A
    682..710     +  CDS            3xFLAG (fragment): three tandem FLAG® epitope tags
    727..840     +  CDS            SBP: streptavidin-binding peptide selected from a peptide library; binds streptavidin with nanomolar affinity (Keefe et al., 2001)
    871..900     +  misc_feature   MCS (fragment): multiple cloning site
    913..937     +  protein_bind   attB1: mutant version of attB; recombination site for the Gateway® BP reaction BP Clonase™
    940..3687    +  CDS            ERCC4: XPF_HUMAN - Also known as ERCC11, XPF. Experimental evidence at protein level: Swiss-Prot protein existence level 1. Catalytic component of a structure-specific DNA repair endonuclease responsible for the 5-prime incision during DNA repair. Involved in homologous recombination that assists in removing interstrand cross-link. From Homo sapiens (Human).
   3695..3715    -  protein_bind   attB2: mutant version of attB; core recombination site for the Gateway® BP reaction BP Clonase™
   3732..3944    +  misc_feature   IRES (fragment): internal ribosome entry site (IRES) of the encephalomyocarditis virus (EMCV)
   3983..4312    +  promoter       SV40 promoter: SV40 enhancer and early promoter
   4322..4921    +  CDS            PuroR: puromycin N-acetyltransferase; pac from Streptomyces alboniger; confers resistance to puromycin
   5020..5141    +  LTR            3' LTR (ΔU3) (fragment): self-inactivating 3' long terminal repeat (LTR) from Moloney murine leukemia virus
   5142..5611    +  LTR            LTR: long terminal repeat from Moloney murine leukemia virus
   5677..5729    -  CDS            lacI (fragment): lac repressor; lacI; The lac repressor binds to the lac operator to inhibit transcription in E. coli. This inhibition can be relieved by adding lactose or isopropyl-β-D-thiogalactopyranoside (IPTG).
   5912..6500    -  rep_origin     ori: high-copy-number ColE1/pMB1/pBR322/pUC origin of replication
   6660..7520    -  CDS            AmpR: β-lactamase; bla; confers resistance to ampicillin, carbenicillin, and related antibiotics
   7521..7625    -  promoter       AmpR promoter: bla
   7656..8125    +  LTR            LTR: long terminal repeat from Moloney murine leukemia virus
   8249..8523    +  misc_feature   MESV Ψ (fragment): packaging signal of murine embryonic stem cell virus
   8590..9006    +  CDS            gag (truncated): truncated Moloney murine leukemia virus (MMLV) gag gene lacking the start codon
   9031..9062    +  enhancer       CMV enhancer (fragment): human cytomegalovirus immediate early enhancer
>Addgene plasmid #247896 | SFB-XPF-C236R | addgene full sequence | sequence record 494927 | Addgene NGS Result
TAGCCCATATATGGAGTTCCGCGTTACATAACTTACGGTAAATGGCCCGCCTGGCTGACCGCCCAACGAC
CCCCGCCCATTGACGTCAATAATGACGTATGTTCCCATAGTAACGCCAATAGGGACTTTCCATTGACGTC
AATGGGTGGAGTATTTACGGTAAACTGCCCACTTGGCAGTACATCAAGTGTATCATATGCCAAGTACGCC
CCCTATTGACGTCAATGACGGTAAATGGCCCGCCTGGCATTATGCCCAGTACATGACCTTATGGGACTTT
CCTACTTGGCAGTACATCTACGTATTAGTCATCGCTATTACCATGGTGATGCGGTTTTGGCAGTACATCA
ATGGGCGTGGATAGCGGTTTGACTCACGGGGATTTCCAAGTCTCCACCCCATTGACGTCAATGGGAGTTT
GTTTTGGCACCAAAATCAACGGGACTTTCCAAAATGTCGTAACAACTCCGCCCCATTGACGCAAATGGGC
GGTAGGCGTGTACGGTGGGAGGTCTATATAAGCAGAGCTGGTTTAGTGAACCGTCAGATCCGCTAGCGCT
ACCGGACTCAGATCTCGAGGCCACCATGAAAGAAACCGCTGCTGCTAAATTCGAACGCCAGCACATGGAC
AGCGGAGCCGGCGCAGGAGCCGGCGCTGACGCGCCTGACTACAAAGACGATGACGACAAGGGAGATTACA
AGGATGACGATGACAAAGGCGCGTCGATGGACGAGAAGACCACCGGCTGGCGGGGCGGCCACGTGGTGGA
GGGCCTGGCCGGCGAGCTGGAGCAGCTGCGGGCCAGGCTGGAGCACCACCCTCAGGGCCAGCGGGAGCCC
TCCGGCGGCTGCAAGCTGGGCGGCGCGCCTGAATTCTGCAGTCGACGGTACCGCGGGCCCATCGCTCGAG
AGACAAGTTTGTACAAAAAAGCAGGCTTCATGGAGTCAGGGCAGCCGGCTCGACGGATTGCCATGGCGCC
GCTGCTGGAGTACGAGCGACAGCTGGTGCTGGAACTGCTCGACACTGACGGGCTAGTAGTGTGCGCCCGC
GGGCTCGGCGCGGACCGGCTCCTCTACCACTTTCTCCAGCTGCACTGCCACCCAGCCTGCCTGGTGCTGG
TGCTCAACACGCAGCCGGCCGAGGAGGAGTATTTTATCAATCAGCTGAAGATAGAAGGAGTTGAACACCT
CCCTCGCCGTGTAACAAATGAAATCACAAGCAACAGTCGCTATGAAGTTTACACACAAGGTGGTGTTATA
TTTGCGACAAGTAGGATACTTGTGGTTGACTTCTTGACTGATAGAATACCTTCAGATTTAATTACTGGCA
TCTTGGTGTATAGAGCCCACAGAATAATCGAGTCTTGTCAAGAAGCATTCATCTTGCGCCTCTTTCGCCA
GAAAAACAAACGTGGTTTTATTAAAGCTTTCACAGACAATGCTGTTGCCTTTGATACTGGTTTTTGTCAT
GTGGAAAGAGTGATGAGAAATCTTTTTGTGAGGAAACTGTATCTGTGGCCAAGGTTCCATGTAGCAGTAA
ACTCATTTTTAGAACAGCACAAACCTGAAGTTGTAGAAATCCATGTTTCTATGACACCTACCATGCTTGC
TATACAGACTGCTATACTGGACATTTTAAATGCACGTCTAAAGGAACTAAAATGCCATAACCCATCGCTT
GAAGTGGAAGATTTATCTTTAGAAAATGCTATTGGAAAACCTTTTGACAAGACAATCCGCCATTATCTGG
ATCCTTTGTGGCACCAGCTTGGAGCCAAGACTAAATCCTTAGTTCAGGATTTGAAGATATTACGAACTTT
GCTGCAGTATCTCTCTCAGTATGATTGTGTCACATTTCTTAATCTTCTGGAATCTCTGAGAGCAACGGAA
AAAGCTTTTGGTCAGAATTCAGGTTGGCTGTTTCTTGACTCCAGCACCTCGATGTTTATAAATGCTCGAG
CAAGGGTTTATCATCTTCCAGATGCCAAAATGAGTAAAAAAGAAAAAATATCTGAAAAAATGGAAATTAA
AGAAGGGGAAGAAACAAAAAAGGAACTGGTCCTAGAAAGCAACCCAAAGTGGGAGGCACTGACTGAAGTA
TTAAAAGAAATTGAGGCAGAAAATAAGGAGAGTGAAGCTCTTGGTGGTCCAGGTCAAGTACTGATTTGTG
CAAGTGATGACCGAACATGTTCCCAGCTGAGAGACTATATCACTCTTGGAGCGGAGGCCTTCTTATTGAG
GCTCTACAGGAAAACCTTTGAGAAGGATAGCAAAGCTGAAGAAGTCTGGATGAAATTTAGGAAGGAAGAC
AGTTCAAAGAGAATTAGGAAATCTCACAAAAGACCTAAAGACCCCCAAAACAAAGAACGGGCTTCTACCA
AAGAAAGAACCCTCAAAAAGAAAAAACGGAAGTTGACCTTAACTCAAATGGTAGGAAAACCTGAAGAACT
GGAAGAGGAAGGAGATGTCGAGGAAGGATATCGTCGAGAAATAAGCAGTAGCCCAGAAAGCTGCCCGGAA
GAAATTAAGCATGAAGAATTTGATGTAAATTTGTCATCGGATGCTGCTTTCGGAATCCTGAAAGAACCCC
TCACTATCATCCATCCGCTTCTGGGTTGCAGCGACCCCTATGCTCTGACAAGGGTACTACATGAAGTGGA
GCCAAGATACGTGGTTCTTTATGACGCAGAGCTAACCTTTGTTCGGCAGCTTGAAATTTACAGGGCGAGT
AGGCCTGGGAAACCTCTGAGGGTTTACTTTCTTATATACGGAGGTTCAACTGAGGAACAACGCTATCTCA
CTGCTTTGCGGAAAGAAAAGGAAGCTTTTGAAAAACTCATAAGGGAAAAAGCAAGCATGGTTGTCCCTGA
AGAAAGAGAAGGCAGAGATGAAACAAACTTAGACCTAGTAAGAGGCACAGCATCTGCAGATGTTTCCACT
GACACTCGGAAAGCCGGTGGCCAGGAACAGAATGGTACACAGCAAAGCATAGTTGTGGATATGCGTGAAT
TTCGAAGTGAGCTTCCATCTCTGATCCATCGTCGGGGCATTGACATTGAACCCGTGACTTTAGAGGTTGG
AGATTACATCCTCACTCCAGAAATGTGCGTGGAGCGCAAGAGTATCAGTGATTTAATCGGCTCTTTAAAT
AACGGCCGCCTCTACAGCCAGTGCATCTCCATGTCCCGCTACTACAAGCGTCCCGTGCTTCTGATTGAGT
TTGACCCTAGCAAGCCTTTCTCTCTCACTTCCCGAGGTGCCTTGTTTCAGGAGATCTCCAGCAATGACAT
TAGTTCCAAACTCACTCTTCTTACACTTCACTTCCCCAGACTACGGATTCTCTGGTGCCCCTCTCCTCAT
GCAACGGCGGAGTTGTTTGAGGAGCTGAAACAAAGCAAGCCACAGCCTGATGCGGCGACAGCACTGGCCA
TTACAGCAGATTCTGAAACCCTTCCCGAGTCAGAGAAGTATAATCCTGGTCCCCAAGACTTCTTGTTAAA
AATGCCAGGGGTGAATGCCAAAAACTGCCGCTCCTTGATGCACCACGTTAAGAACATCGCAGAATTAGCA
GCCCTGTCACAAGACGAGCTCACGAGTATTCTGGGGAATGCTGCAAATGCCAAACAGCTTTATGATTTCA
TTCACACCTCTTTTGCAGAAGTCGTATCAAAAGGAAAAGGGAAAAAGTGAAACCCAGCTTTCTTGTACAA
AGTGGCTCGAGCAGGGATCCGCCCCTCTCCCTCCCCCCCCCCTAACGTTACTGGCCGAAGCCGCTTGGAA
TAAGGCCGGTGTGCGTTTGTCTATATGTTATTTTCCACCATATTGCCGTCTTTTGGCAATGTGAGGGCCC
GGAAACCTGGCCCTGTCTTCTTGACGAGCATTCCTAGGGGTCTTTCCCCTCTCGCCAAAGGAATGCAAGG
TCTGTTGAATGTCGTGAAGGAAGCGTAGGAATTCGCCAGCACAGTGGTCGACCCTGTGGAATGTGTGTCA
GTTAGGGTGTGGAAAGTCCCCAGGCTCCCCAGCAGGCAGAAGTATGCAAAGCATGCATCTCAATTAGTCA
GCAACCAGGTGTGGAAAGTCCCCAGGCTCCCCAGCAGGCAGAAGTATGCAAAGCATGCATCTCAATTAGT
CAGCAACCATAGTCCCGCCCCTAACTCCGCCCATCCCGCCCCTAACTCCGCCCAGTTCCGCCCATTCTCC
GCCCCATGGCTGACTAATTTTTTTTATTTATGCAGAGGCCGAGGCCGCCTCGGCCTCTGAGCTATTCCAG
AAGTAGTGAGGAGGCTTTTTTGGAGGCCTAGGCTTTTGCAAAAAGCTTACCATGACCGAGTACAAGCCCA
CGGTGCGCCTCGCCACCCGCGACGACGTCCCCAGGGCCGTACGCACCCTCGCCGCCGCGTTCGCCGACTA
CCCCGCCACGCGCCACACCGTCGATCCGGACCGCCACATCGAGCGGGTCACCGAGCTGCAAGAACTCTTC
CTCACGCGCGTCGGGCTCGACATCGGCAAGGTGTGGGTCGCGGACGACGGCGCCGCGGTGGCGGTCTGGA
CCACGCCGGAGAGCGTCGAAGCGGGGGCGGTGTTCGCCGAGATCGGCCCGCGCATGGCCGAGTTGAGCGG
TTCCCGGCTGGCCGCGCAGCAACAGATGGAAGGCCTCCTGGCGCCGCACCGGCCCAAGGAGCCCGCGTGG
TTCCTGGCCACCGTCGGCGTCTCGCCCGACCACCAGGGCAAGGGTCTGGGCAGCGCCGTCGTGCTCCCCG
GAGTGGAGGCGGCCGAGCGCGCCGGGGTGCCCGCCTTCCTGGAGACCTCCGCGCCCCGCAACCTCCCCTT
CTACGAGCGGCTCGGCTTCACCGTCACCGCCGACGTCGAGGTGCCCGAAGGACCGCGCACCTGGTGCATG
ACCCGCAAGCCCGGTGCCTGACGCCCGCCCCACGACCCGCAGCGCCCGACCGAAAGGAGCGCACGACCCC
ATGCATCGATAAAATAAAAGATTTTATTTAGTCTCCAGAAAAAGGGGGGAATGAAAGACCCCACCTGTAG
GTTTGGCAAGCTAGCTTAAGTAACGCCATTTTGCAAGGCATGGAAAAATACATAACTGAGAATAGAGAAG
TTCAGATCAAGGTCAGGAACAGATGGAACAGCTGAATATGGGCCAAACAGGATATCTGTGGTAAGCAGTT
CCTGCCCCGGCTCAGGGCCAAGAACAGATGGAACAGCTGAATATGGGCCAAACAGGATATCTGTGGTAAG
CAGTTCCTGCCCCGGCTCAGGGCCAAGAACAGATGGTCCCCAGATGCGGTCCAGCCCTCAGCAGTTTCTA
GAGAACCATCAGATGTTTCCAGGGTGCCCCAAGGACCTGAAATGACCCTGTGCCTTATTTGAACTAACCA
ATCAGTTCGCTTCTCGCTTCTGTTCGCGCGCTTCTGCTCCCCGAGCTCAATAAAAGAGCCCACAACCCCT
CACTCGGGGCGCCAGTCCTCCGATTGACTGAGTCGCCCGGGTACCCGTGTATCCAATAAACCCTCTTGCA
GTTGCATCCGACTTGTGGTCTCGCTGTTCCTTGGGAGGGTCTCCTCTGAGTGATTGACTACCCGTCAGCG
GGGGTCTTTCACATGCAGCATGTATCAAAATTAATTTGGTTTTTTTTCTTAAGTATTTACATTAAATGGC
CATAGTTGCATTAATGAATCGGCCAACGCGCGGGGAGAGGCGGTTTGCGTATTGGGCGCTCTTCCGCTTC
CTCGCTCACTGACTCGCTGCGCTCGGTCGTTCGGCTGCGGCGAGCGGTATCAGCTCACTCAAAGGCGGTA
ATACGGTTATCCACAGAATCAGGGGATAACGCAGGAAAGAACATGTGAGCAAAAGGCCAGCAAAAGGCCA
GGAACCGTAAAAAGGCCGCGTTGCTGGCGTTTTTCCATAGGCTCCGCCCCCCTGACGAGCATCACAAAAA
TCGACGCTCAAGTCAGAGGTGGCGAAACCCGACAGGACTATAAAGATACCAGGCGTTTCCCCCTGGAAGC
TCCCTCGTGCGCTCTCCTGTTCCGACCCTGCCGCTTACCGGATACCTGTCCGCCTTTCTCCCTTCGGGAA
GCGTGGCGCTTTCTCATAGCTCACGCTGTAGGTATCTCAGTTCGGTGTAGGTCGTTCGCTCCAAGCTGGG
CTGTGTGCACGAACCCCCCGTTCAGCCCGACCGCTGCGCCTTATCCGGTAACTATCGTCTTGAGTCCAAC
CCGGTAAGACACGACTTATCGCCACTGGCAGCAGCCACTGGTAACAGGATTAGCAGAGCGAGGTATGTAG
GCGGTGCTACAGAGTTCTTGAAGTGGTGGCCTAACTACGGCTACACTAGAAGAACAGTATTTGGTATCTG
CGCTCTGCTGAAGCCAGTTACCTTCGGAAAAAGAGTTGGTAGCTCTTGATCCGGCAAACAAACCACCGCT
GGTAGCGGTGGTTTTTTTGTTTGCAAGCAGCAGATTACGCGCAGAAAAAAAGGATCTCAAGAAGATCCTT
TGATCTTTTCTACGGGGTCTGACGCTCAGTGGAACGAAAACTCACGTTAAGGGATTTTGGTCATGAGATT
ATCAAAAAGGATCTTCACCTAGATCCTTTTGCGGCCGCAAATCAATCTAAAGTATATATGAGTAAACTTG
GTCTGACAGTTACCAATGCTTAATCAGTGAGGCACCTATCTCAGCGATCTGTCTATTTCGTTCATCCATA
GTTGCCTGACTCCCCGTCGTGTAGATAACTACGATACGGGAGGGCTTACCATCTGGCCCCAGTGCTGCAA
TGATACCGCGAGACCCACGCTCACCGGCTCCAGATTTATCAGCAATAAACCAGCCAGCCGGAAGGGCCGA
GCGCAGAAGTGGTCCTGCAACTTTATCCGCCTCCATCCAGTCTATTAATTGTTGCCGGGAAGCTAGAGTA
AGTAGTTCGCCAGTTAATAGTTTGCGCAACGTTGTTGCCATTGCTACAGGCATCGTGGTGTCACGCTCGT
CGTTTGGTATGGCTTCATTCAGCTCCGGTTCCCAACGATCAAGGCGAGTTACATGATCCCCCATGTTGTG
CAAAAAAGCGGTTAGCTCCTTCGGTCCTCCGATCGTTGTCAGAAGTAAGTTGGCCGCAGTGTTATCACTC
ATGGTTATGGCAGCACTGCATAATTCTCTTACTGTCATGCCATCCGTAAGATGCTTTTCTGTGACTGGTG
AGTACTCAACCAAGTCATTCTGAGAATAGTGTATGCGGCGACCGAGTTGCTCTTGCCCGGCGTCAATACG
GGATAATACCGCGCCACATAGCAGAACTTTAAAAGTGCTCATCATTGGAAAACGTTCTTCGGGGCGAAAA
CTCTCAAGGATCTTACCGCTGTTGAGATCCAGTTCGATGTAACCCACTCGTGCACCCAACTGATCTTCAG
CATCTTTTACTTTCACCAGCGTTTCTGGGTGAGCAAAAACAGGAAGGCAAAATGCCGCAAAAAAGGGAAT
AAGGGCGACACGGAAATGTTGAATACTCATACTCTTCCTTTTTCAATATTATTGAAGCATTTATCAGGGT
TATTGTCTCATGAGCGGATACATATTTGAATGTATTTAGAAAAATAAACAAATAGGGGTTCCGCGCACAT
TTCCCCGAAAAGTGCCACCTGCAGCCTGAATATGGGCCAAACAGGATATCTGTGGTAAGCAGTTCCTGCC
CCGGCTCAGGGCCAAGAACAGATGGAACAGCTGAATATGGGCCAAACAGGATATCTGTGGTAAGCAGTTC
CTGCCCCGGCTCAGGGCCAAGAACAGATGGTCCCCAGATGCGGTCCAGCCCTCAGCAGTTTCTAGAGAAC
CATCAGATGTTTCCAGGGTGCCCCAAGGACCTGAAATGACCCTGTGCCTTATTTGAACTAACCAATCAGT
TCGCTTCTCGCTTCTGTTCGCGCGCTTCTGCTCCCCGAGCTCAATAAAAGAGCCCACAACCCCTCACTCG
GGGCGCCAGTCCTCCGATTGACTGAGTCGCCCGGGTACCCGTGTATCCAATAAACCCTCTTGCAGTTGCA
TCCGACTTGTGGTCTCGCTGTTCCTTGGGAGGGTCTCCTCTGAGTGATTGACTACCCGTCAGCGGGGGTC
TTTCATTTGGGGGCTCGTCCGGGATCGGGAGACCCCTGCCCAGGGACCACCGACCCACCACCGGGAGGCA
AGCTGGCCAGCAACTTATCTGTGTCTGTCCGATTGTCTAGTGTCTATGACTGATTTTATGCGCCTGCGTC
GGTACTAGTTAGCTAACTAGCTCTGTATCTGGCGGACCCGTGGTGGAACTGACGAGTTCTGAACACCCGG
CCGCAACCCTGGGAGACGTCCCAGGGACTTTGGGGGCCGTTTTTGTGGCCCGACCTGAGGAAGGGAGTCG
ATGTGGAATCCGACCCCGTCAGGATATGTGGTTCTGGTAGGAGACGAGAACCTAAAACAGTTCCCGCCTC
CGTCTGAATTTTTGCTTTCGGTTTGGAACCGAAGCCGCGCGTCTTGTCTGCTGCAGCGCTGCAGCATCGT
TCTGTGTTGTCTCTGTCTGACTGTGTTTCTGTATTTGTCTGAAAATTAGGGCCAGACTGTTACCACTCCC
TTAAGTTTGACCTTAGGTCACTGGAAAGATGTCGAGCGGATCGCTCACAACCAGTCGGTAGATGTCAAGA
AGAGACGTTGGGTTACCTTCTGCTCTGCAGAATGGCCAACCTTTAACGTCGGATGGCCGCGAGACGGCAC
CTTTAACCGAGACCTCATCACCCAGGTTAAGATCAAGGTCTTTTCACCTGGCCCGCATGGACACCCAGAC
CAGGTCCCCTACATCGTGACCTGGGAAGCCTTGGCTTTTGACCCCCCTCCCTGGGTCAAGCCCTTTGTAC
ACCCTAAGCCTCCGCCTCCTCTTCCTCCATCCGCCCCGTCTCTCCCCCTTGAACCTCCTCGTTCGACCCC
GCCTCGATCCTCCCTTTATCCAGCCCTCACTCCTTCTCTAGGCGCCGGCCGGATCCCAGTGTGGTGGTAC
TAATAGTAATCAATTACGGGGTCATTAGTTCA
